>Addgene plasmid #118005 | asPink chromoprotein promoter-less | addgene full sequence | sequence record 252175 | Addgene NGS Result
TACTAGATGGCGAGCTTCCTGAAAAAGACGATGCCGTTCAAAACCACGATTGAAGGCACGGTCAACGGTC
ACTACTTTAAATGTACGGGTAAAGGCGAAGGTAACCCGTTCGAAGGCACCCAGGAAATGAAAATTGAAGT
CATCGAAGGCGGTCCGCTGCCGTTTGCGTTTCATATTCTGAGCACGTCTTGCATGTACGGCTCAAAGACC
TTCATCAAGTACGTGTCGGGTATCCCGGATTACTTTAAACAGAGCTTCCCGGAAGGCTTTACCTGGGAAC
GTACCACGACCTATGAAGATGGCGGTTTCCTGACGGCGCACCAAGACACCTCTCTGGATGGTGACTGTCT
GGTGTACAAAGTTAAGATTCTGGGCAACAATTTTCCGGCCGATGGTCCGGTTATGCAGAACAAAGCGGGC
CGTTGGGAACCGGCTACGGAAATCGTCTATGAAGTGGACGGCGTTCTGCGCGGTCAATCCCTGATGGCCC
TGAAATGCCCGGGCGGTCGTCATCTGACCTGTCATCTGCACACGACCTATCGTAGCAAAAAACCGGCGAG
CGCCCTGAAAATGCCGGGCTTTCATTTCGAAGATCACCGCATTGAAATCATGGAAGAAGTCGAAAAAGGT
AAGTGCTACAAGCAGTACGAAGCAGCAGTGGGTCGCTATTGTGATGCGGCACCGAGCAAGCTGGGTCATA
ATTAATAATACTAGTAGCGGCCGCTGCAGTCCGGCAAAAAAGGGCAAGGTGTCACCACCCTGCCCTTTTT
CTTTAAAACCGAAAAGATTACTTCGCGTTATGCAGGCTTCCTCGCTCACTGACTCGCTGCGCTCGGTCGT
TCGGCTGCGGCGAGCGGTATCAGCTCACTCAAAGGCGGTAATACGGTTATCCACAGAATCAGGGGATAAC
GCAGGAAAGAACATGTGAGCAAAAGGCCAGCAAAAGGCCAGGAACCGTAAAAAGGCCGCGTTGCTGGCGT
TTTTCCACAGGCTCCGCCCCCCTGACGAGCATCACAAAAATCGACGCTCAAGTCAGAGGTGGCGAAACCC
GACAGGACTATAAAGATACCAGGCGTTTCCCCCTGGAAGCTCCCTCGTGCGCTCTCCTGTTCCGACCCTG
CCGCTTACCGGATACCTGTCCGCCTTTCTCCCTTCGGGAAGCGTGGCGCTTTCTCATAGCTCACGCTGTA
GGTATCTCAGTTCGGTGTAGGTCGTTCGCTCCAAGCTGGGCTGTGTGCACGAACCCCCCGTTCAGCCCGA
CCGCTGCGCCTTATCCGGTAACTATCGTCTTGAGTCCAACCCGGTAAGACACGACTTATCGCCACTGGCA
GCAGCCACTGGTAACAGGATTAGCAGAGCGAGGTATGTAGGCGGTGCTACAGAGTTCTTGAAGTGGTGGC
CTAACTACGGCTACACTAGAAGAACAGTATTTGGTATCTGCGCTCTGCTGAAGCCAGTTACCTTCGGAAA
AAGAGTTGGTAGCTCTTGATCCGGCAAACAAACCACCGCTGGTAGCGGTGGTTTTTTTGTTTGCAAGCAG
CAGATTACGCGCAGAAAAAAAGGATCTCAAGAAGATCCTTTGATCTTTTCTACGGGGTCTGACGCTCAGT
GGAACGAAAACTCACGTTAAGGGATTTTGGTCATGAGATTATCAAAAAGGATCTTCACCTAGATCCTTTT
AAATTAAAAATGAAGTTTTAAATCAATCTAAAGTATATATGAGTAAACTTGGTCTGACAGCTCGAGGCTT
GGATTCTCACCAATAAAAAACGCCCGGCGGCAACCGAGCGTTCTGAACAAATCCAGATGGAGTTCTGAGG
TCATTACTGGATCTATCAACAGGAGTCCAAGCGAGCTCGATATCAAATTACGCCCCGCCCTGCCACTCAT
CGCAGTACTGTTGTAATTCATTAAGCATTCTGCCGACATGGAAGCCATCACAAACGGCATGATGAACCTG
AATCGCCAGCGGCATCAGCACCTTGTCGCCTTGCGTATAATATTTGCCCATGGTGAAAACGGGGGCGAAG
AAGTTGTCCATATTGGCCACGTTTAAATCAAAACTGGTGAAACTCACCCAGGGATTGGCTGAGACGAAAA
ACATATTCTCAATAAACCCTTTAGGGAAATAGGCCAGGTTTTCACCGTAACACGCCACATCTTGCGAATA
TATGTGTAGAAACTGCCGGAAATCGTCGTGGTATTCACTCCAGAGCGATGAAAACGTTTCAGTTTGCTCA
TGGAAAACGGTGTAACAAGGGTGAACACTATCCCATATCACCAGCTCACCGTCTTTCATTGCCATACGAA
ATTCCGGATGAGCATTCATCAGGCGGGCAAGAATGTGAATAAAGGCCGGATAAAACTTGTGCTTATTTTT
CTTTACGGTCTTTAAAAAGGCCGTAATATCCAGCTGAACGGTCTGGTTATAGGTACATTGAGCAACTGAC
TGAAATGCCTCAAAATGTTCTTTACGATGCCATTGGGATATATCAACGGTGGTATATCCAGTGATTTTTT
TCTCCATTTTAGCTTCCTTAGCTCCTGAAAATCTCGATAACTCAAAAAATACGCCCGGTAGTGATCTTAT
TTCATTATGGTGAAAGTTGGAACCTCTTACGTGCCCGATCAACTCGAGTGCCACCTGACGTCTAAGAAAC
CATTATTATCATGACATTAACCTATAAAAATAGGCGTATCACGAGGCAGAATTTCAGATAAAAAAAATCC
TTAGCTTTCGCTAAGGATGATTTCTGGAATTCGCGGCCGCTTCTAGAGAAAGAGGAGAAA
Features (pLannotate 1.2.2; 9 found; start..end, strand, type, name):
      7..702     +  CDS            asulCP: asulCP is a basic (constitutively fluorescent) red fluorescent protein published in 2002, derived from Anemonia sulcata.
    709..729     +  misc_feature   BioBrick suffix: universal suffix for all parts
    730..787     +  terminator     his operon terminator: This putative transcriptin terminator from the E. coli his operon has a 2-bp deletion introduced during synthesis. Its efficiency has not been determined.
    982..1570    -  rep_origin     ori: high-copy-number ColE1/pMB1/pBR322/pUC origin of replication
   1753..1847    -  terminator     lambda t0 terminator: transcription terminator from phage lambda
   1871..2527    -  CDS            cat: CAT_ECOLX - Experimental evidence at protein level: Swiss-Prot protein existence level 1. This enzyme is an effector of chloramphenicol resistance in bacteria. From Escherichia coli. This protein is used as a marker in many commonly used cloning vectors, such as pACYC184.
   2528..2625    -  promoter       cat promoter: promoter of the E. coli cat gene encoding chloramphenicol acetyltransferase
   2711..2754    -  terminator     bacterial terminator: putative bacterial transcription terminator
   2757..2778    +  misc_feature   BioBrick prefix: BioBrick prefix for parts that do not start with "ATG"
