[The description below was written by a language model from this plasmid's Addgene catalogue record and pLannotate feature annotations shown in this document.]
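Description:
asPink chromoprotein promoter-less is a small (about 2.8 kb) Escherichia coli plasmid built on the iGEM Registry BioBrick vector pSB1C3. It replicates from a high-copy ColE1/pUC-type origin and is selected with chloramphenicol through a cat (chloramphenicol acetyltransferase) gene driven by its own cat promoter and followed by the phage lambda t0 terminator. Additional terminators, including a his operon terminator downstream of the cloning region and a putative bacterial terminator upstream of it, flank the insert position and help insulate it from transcription originating in the backbone.

The payload is a synthetic part consisting of a ribosome binding site followed by the asPink coding sequence. The annotation matches this sequence to asulCP, a coloured protein derived from the sea anemone Anemonia sulcata. The insert sits between the BioBrick prefix and suffix, which remain annotated in the sequence. The record's note that BioBrick sites were removed is listed under both the backbone and the insert, and most plausibly refers to eliminating internal restriction sites so that the part is compatible with BioBrick assembly.

As the name indicates, no promoter lies upstream of the RBS and none is annotated, so the chromoprotein should not be appreciably expressed until a promoter is cloned in front of it. This makes the plasmid a convenient visible reporter part: successful addition of a functional promoter should give pink colonies visible by eye. The stated purpose is teaching, as material for a synthetic biology laboratory course. It belongs to a set of eukaryotic chromoproteins engineered for use in bacterial synthetic biology.
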