Addgene plasmid #118005: asPink chromoprotein promoter-less
Purpose: For course in "Synthetic Biology: A Lab Manual"
Depositing lab: Anthony Forster. Depositing organization: Uppsala University. Publication: Engineering a palette of eukaryotic chromoproteins for bacterial synthetic biology. Liljeruhm J, Funk SK, Tietscher S, Edlund AD, Jamal S, Wistrand-Yuen P, Dyrhage K, Gynna A, Ivermark K, Lovgren J, Tornblom V, Virtanen A, Lundin ER, Wistrand-Yuen E, Forster AC. J Biol Eng. 2018 May 10;12:8. doi: 10.1186/s13036-018-0100-0. eCollection 2018. 100 PubMed 29760772.
Backbone
  Vector backbone: BioBrick pSB1C3 vector
  Backbone manufacturer: iGEM Registry
  Modifications to backbone: BioBrick sites removed
  Vector type: Escherichia coli
Growth in bacteria
  Bacterial resistance: Chloramphenicol, 25 μg/mL
  Growth temperature: 37°C
  Growth strain: DH5alpha
  Copy number: High Copy
Gene/Insert
  Gene/Insert name: RBS, asPink
  Species: Synthetic
  Mutation: BioBrick sites removed
Terms and licenses: Academic/Nonprofit Terms; Industry Terms: Not Available to Industry
How to cite: asPink chromoprotein promoter-less was a gift from Anthony Forster (Addgene plasmid # 118005 ; http://n2t.net/addgene:118005 ; RRID:Addgene_118005)
