>Addgene plasmid #118005 | asPink chromoprotein promoter-less | depositor partial sequence | sequence record 222890 | Coding
ATGGCGAGCTTCCTGAAAAAGACGATGCCGTTCAAAACCACGATTGAAGGCACGGTCAACGGTCACTACT
TTAAATGTACGGGTAAAGGCGAAGGTAACCCGTTCGAAGGCACCCAGGAAATGAAAATTGAAGTCATCGA
AGGCGGTCCGCTGCCGTTTGCGTTTCATATTCTGAGCACGTCTTGCATGTACGGCTCAAAGACCTTCATC
AAGTACGTGTCGGGTATCCCGGATTACTTTAAACAGAGCTTCCCGGAAGGCTTTACCTGGGAACGTACCA
CGACCTATGAAGATGGCGGTTTCCTGACGGCGCACCAAGACACCTCTCTGGATGGTGACTGTCTGGTGTA
CAAAGTTAAGATTCTGGGCAACAATTTTCCGGCCGATGGTCCGGTTATGCAGAACAAAGCGGGCCGTTGG
GAACCGGCTACGGAAATCGTCTATGAAGTGGACGGCGTTCTGCGCGGTCAATCCCTGATGGCCCTGAAAT
GCCCGGGCGGTCGTCATCTGACCTGTCATCTGCACACGACCTATCGTAGCAAAAAACCGGCGAGCGCCCT
GAAAATGCCGGGCTTTCATTTCGAAGATCACCGCATTGAAATCATGGAAGAAGTCGAAAAAGGTAAGTGC
TACAAGCAGTACGAAGCAGCAGTGGGTCGCTATTGTGATGCGGCACCGAGCAAGCTGGGTCATAATTAAT
AA
